>Addgene plasmid #62655 | pCas9-CR4 | addgene full sequence | sequence record 212888 | Addgene NGS Result
GACGTCTTAAGACCCACTTTCACATTTAAGTTGTTTTTCTAATCCGCATATGATCAATTCAAGGCCGAAT
AAGAAGGCTGGCTCTGCACCTTGGTGATCAAATAATTCGATAGCTTGTCGTAATAATGGCGGCATACTAT
CAGTAGTAGGTGTTTCCCTTTCTTCTTTAGCGACTTGATGCTCTTGATCTTCCAATACGCAACCTAAAGT
AAAATGCCCCACAGCGCTGAGTGCATATAATGCATTCTCTAGTGAAAAACCTTGTTGGCATAAAAAGGCT
AATTGATTTTCGAGAGTTTCATACTGTTTTTCTGTAGGCCGTGTACCTAAATGTACTTTTGCTCCATCGC
GATGACTTAGTAAAGCACATCTAAAACTTTTAGCGTTATTACGTAAAAAATCTTGCCAGCTTTCCCCTTC
TAAAGGGCAAAAGTGAGTATGGTGCCTATCTAACATCTCAATGGCTAAGGCGTCGAGCAAAGCCCGCTTA
TTTTTTACATGCCAATACAATGTAGGCTGCTCTACACCTAGCTTCTGGGCGAGTTTACGGGTTGTTAAAC
CTTCGATTCCGACCTCATTAAGCAGCTCTAATGCGCTGTTAATCACTTTACTTTTATCTAATCTAGACAT
CATTAATTCCTAATTGCTAGCATTGTACCTAGGACTGAGCTAGCCATAAAGTTGACACTCTATCGTTGAT
AGAGTTATTTTACCACTCCCTATCAGTGATAGAGAAAAGAATTCAAAAGATCTAAAGAGGACTTCGGATC
TATGGATAAGAAATACTCAATAGGCTTAGATATCGGCACAAATAGCGTCGGATGGGCGGTGATCACTGAT
GAATATAAGGTTCCGTCTAAAAAGTTCAAGGTTCTGGGAAATACAGACCGCCACAGTATCAAAAAAAATC
TTATAGGGGCTCTTTTATTTGACAGTGGAGAGACAGCGGAAGCGACTCGTCTCAAACGGACAGCTCGTAG
AAGGTATACACGTCGGAAGAATCGTATTTGTTATCTACAGGAGATTTTTTCAAATGAGATGGCGAAAGTA
GATGATAGTTTCTTTCATCGACTTGAAGAGTCTTTTTTGGTGGAAGAAGACAAGAAGCATGAACGTCATC
CTATTTTTGGAAATATAGTAGATGAAGTTGCTTATCATGAGAAATATCCAACTATCTATCATCTGCGAAA
AAAATTGGTAGATTCTACTGATAAAGCGGATTTGCGCTTAATCTATTTGGCCTTAGCGCATATGATTAAG
TTTCGTGGTCATTTTTTGATTGAGGGAGATTTAAATCCTGATAATAGTGATGTGGACAAACTATTTATCC
AGTTGGTACAAACCTACAATCAATTATTTGAAGAAAACCCTATTAACGCAAGTGGAGTAGATGCTAAAGC
GATTCTTTCTGCACGATTGAGTAAATCAAGACGATTAGAAAATCTCATTGCTCAGCTCCCCGGTGAGAAG
AAAAATGGCTTATTTGGGAATCTCATTGCTTTGTCATTGGGTTTGACCCCTAATTTTAAATCAAATTTTG
ATTTGGCAGAAGATGCTAAATTACAGCTTTCAAAAGATACTTACGATGATGATTTAGATAATTTATTGGC
GCAAATTGGAGATCAATATGCTGATTTGTTTTTGGCAGCTAAGAATTTATCAGATGCTATTTTACTTTCA
GATATCCTAAGAGTAAATACTGAAATAACTAAGGCTCCCCTATCAGCTTCAATGATTAAACGCTACGATG
AACATCATCAAGACTTGACTCTTTTAAAAGCTTTAGTTCGACAACAACTTCCAGAAAAGTATAAAGAAAT
CTTTTTTGATCAATCAAAAAACGGATATGCAGGTTATATTGATGGGGGAGCTAGCCAAGAAGAATTTTAT
AAATTTATCAAACCAATTTTAGAAAAAATGGATGGTACTGAGGAATTATTGGTGAAACTAAATCGTGAAG
ATTTGCTGCGCAAGCAACGGACCTTTGACAACGGCTCTATTCCCCATCAAATTCACTTGGGTGAGCTGCA
TGCTATTTTGAGAAGACAAGAAGACTTTTATCCATTTTTAAAAGACAATCGTGAGAAGATTGAAAAAATC
TTGACTTTTCGAATTCCTTATTATGTTGGTCCATTGGCGCGTGGCAATAGTCGTTTTGCATGGATGACTC
GGAAGTCTGAAGAAACAATTACCCCATGGAATTTTGAAGAAGTTGTCGATAAAGGTGCTTCAGCTCAATC
ATTTATTGAACGCATGACAAACTTTGATAAAAATCTTCCAAATGAAAAAGTACTACCAAAACATAGTTTG
CTTTATGAGTATTTTACGGTTTATAACGAATTGACAAAGGTCAAATATGTTACTGAAGGAATGCGAAAAC
CAGCATTTCTTTCAGGTGAACAGAAGAAAGCCATTGTTGATTTACTCTTCAAAACAAATCGAAAAGTAAC
CGTTAAGCAATTAAAAGAAGATTATTTCAAAAAAATAGAATGTTTTGATAGTGTTGAAATTTCAGGAGTT
GAAGATAGATTTAATGCTTCATTAGGTACCTACCATGATTTGCTAAAAATTATTAAAGATAAAGATTTTT
TGGATAATGAAGAAAATGAAGATATCTTAGAGGATATTGTTTTAACATTGACCTTATTTGAAGATAGGGA
GATGATTGAGGAAAGACTTAAAACATATGCTCACCTCTTTGATGATAAGGTGATGAAACAGCTTAAACGT
CGCCGTTATACTGGTTGGGGACGTTTGTCTCGAAAATTGATTAATGGTATTAGGGATAAGCAATCTGGCA
AAACAATATTAGATTTTTTGAAATCAGATGGTTTTGCCAATCGCAATTTTATGCAGCTGATCCATGATGA
TAGTTTGACATTTAAAGAAGACATTCAAAAAGCACAAGTGTCTGGACAAGGCGATAGTTTACATGAACAT
ATTGCAAATTTAGCTGGTAGCCCTGCTATTAAAAAAGGTATTTTACAGACTGTAAAAGTTGTTGATGAAT
TGGTCAAAGTAATGGGGCGGCATAAGCCAGAAAATATCGTTATTGAAATGGCACGTGAAAATCAGACAAC
TCAAAAGGGCCAGAAAAATTCGCGAGAGCGTATGAAACGAATCGAAGAAGGTATCAAAGAATTAGGAAGT
CAGATTCTTAAAGAGCATCCTGTTGAAAATACTCAATTGCAAAATGAAAAGCTCTATCTCTATTATCTCC
AAAATGGAAGAGACATGTATGTGGACCAAGAATTAGATATTAATCGTTTAAGTGATTATGATGTCGATCA
CATTGTTCCACAAAGTTTCCTTAAAGACGATTCAATAGACAATAAGGTCTTAACGCGTTCTGATAAAAAT
CGTGGTAAATCGGATAACGTTCCAAGTGAAGAAGTAGTCAAAAAGATGAAAAACTATTGGAGACAACTTC
TAAACGCCAAGTTAATCACTCAACGTAAGTTTGATAATTTAACGAAAGCTGAACGTGGAGGTTTGAGTGA
ACTTGATAAAGCTGGTTTTATCAAACGCCAATTGGTTGAAACTCGCCAAATCACTAAGCATGTGGCACAA
ATTTTGGATAGTCGCATGAATACTAAATACGATGAAAATGATAAACTTATTCGAGAGGTTAAAGTGATTA
CCTTAAAATCTAAATTAGTTTCTGACTTCCGAAAAGATTTCCAATTCTATAAAGTACGTGAGATTAACAA
TTACCATCATGCCCATGATGCGTATCTAAATGCCGTCGTTGGAACTGCTTTGATTAAGAAATATCCAAAA
CTTGAATCGGAGTTTGTCTATGGTGATTATAAAGTTTATGATGTTCGTAAAATGATTGCTAAGTCTGAGC
AAGAAATAGGCAAAGCAACCGCAAAATATTTCTTTTACTCTAATATCATGAACTTCTTCAAAACAGAAAT
TACACTTGCAAATGGAGAGATTCGCAAACGCCCTCTAATCGAAACTAATGGGGAAACTGGAGAAATTGTC
TGGGATAAAGGGCGAGATTTTGCCACAGTGCGCAAAGTATTGTCCATGCCCCAAGTCAATATTGTCAAGA
AAACAGAAGTACAGACAGGCGGATTCTCCAAGGAGTCAATTTTACCAAAAAGAAATTCGGACAAGCTTAT
TGCTCGTAAAAAAGACTGGGATCCAAAAAAATATGGTGGTTTTGATAGTCCAACGGTAGCTTATTCAGTC
CTAGTGGTTGCTAAGGTGGAAAAAGGGAAATCGAAGAAGTTAAAATCCGTTAAAGAGTTACTAGGGATCA
CAATTATGGAAAGAAGTTCCTTTGAAAAAAATCCGATTGACTTTTTAGAAGCTAAAGGATATAAGGAAGT
TAAAAAAGACTTAATCATTAAACTACCTAAATATAGTCTTTTTGAGTTAGAAAACGGTCGTAAACGGATG
CTGGCTAGTGCCGGAGAATTACAAAAAGGAAATGAGCTGGCTCTGCCAAGCAAATATGTGAATTTTTTAT
ATTTAGCTAGTCATTATGAAAAGTTGAAGGGTAGTCCAGAAGATAACGAACAAAAACAATTGTTTGTGGA
GCAGCATAAGCATTATTTAGATGAGATTATTGAGCAAATCAGTGAATTTTCTAAGCGTGTTATTTTAGCA
GATGCCAATTTAGATAAAGTTCTTAGTGCATATAACAAACATAGAGACAAACCAATACGTGAACAAGCAG
AAAATATTATTCATTTATTTACGTTGACGAATCTTGGAGCTCCCGCTGCTTTTAAATATTTTGATACAAC
AATTGATCGTAAACGATATACGTCTACAAAAGAAGTTTTAGATGCCACTCTTATCCATCAATCCATCACT
GGTCTTTATGAAACACGCATTGATTTGAGTCAGCTAGGAGGTGACGCTGCTAACGACGAAAACTACGCTC
TGGCTGCTTAACTCGAGTAAGGATCTCCAGGCATCAAATAAAACGAAAGGCTCAGTCGAAAGACTGGGCC
TTTCGTTTTATCTGTTGTTTGTCGGTGAACGCTCTCTACTAGAGTCACACTGGCTCACCTTCGGGTGGGC
CTTTCTGCGTTTATACCTAGGGATATATTCCGCTTCCTCGCTCACTGACTCGCTACGCTCGGTCGTTCGA
CTGCGGCGAGCGGAAATGGCTTACGAACGGGGCGGAGATTTCCTGGAAGATGCCAGGAAGATACTTAACA
GGGAAGTGAGAGGGCCGCGGCAAAGCCGTTTTTCCATAGGCTCCGCCCCCCTGACAAGCATCACGAAATC
TGACGCTCAAATCAGTGGTGGCGAAACCCGACAGGACTATAAAGATACCAGGCGTTTCCCCCTGGCGGCT
CCCTCGTGCGCTCTCCTGTTCCTGCCTTTCGGTTTACCGGTGTCATTCCGCTGTTATGGCCGCGTTTGTC
TCATTCCACGCCTGACACTCAGTTCCGGGTAGGCAGTTCGCTCCAAGCTGGACTGTATGCACGAACCCCC
CGTTCAGTCCGACCGCTGCGCCTTATCCGGTAACTATCGTCTTGAGTCCAACCCGGAAAGACATGCAAAA
GCACCACTGGCAGCAGCCACTGGTAATTGATTTAGAGGAGTTAGTCTTGAAGTCATGCGCCGGTTAAGGC
TAAACTGAAAGGACAAGTTTTGGTGACTGCGCTCCTCCAAGCCAGTTACCTCGGTTCAAAGAGTTGGTAG
CTCAGAGAACCTTCGAAAAACCGCCCTGCAAGGCGGTTTTTTCGTTTTCAGAGCAAGAGATTACGCGCAG
ACCAAAACGATCTCAAGAAGATCATCTTATTAATCAGATAAAATATTTCTAGATTTCAGTGCAATTTATC
TCTTCAAATGTAGCACCTGAAGTCAGCCCCATACGATATAAGTTGTTACTAGTGCTTGGATTCTCACCAA
TAAAAAACGCCCGGCGGCAACCGAGCGTTCTGAACAAATCCAGATGGAGTTCTGAGGTCATTACTGGATC
TATCAACAGGAGTCCAAGCGAGCTCGATATCAAATTACGCCCCGCCCTGCCACTCATCGCAGTACTGTTG
TAATTCATTAAGCATTCTGCCGACATGGAAGCCATCACAAACGGCATGATGAACCTGAATCGCCAGCGGC
ATCAGCACCTTGTCGCCTTGCGTATAATATTTGCCCATGGTGAAAACGGGGGCGAAGAAGTTGTCCATAT
TGGCCACGTTTAAATCAAAACTGGTGAAACTCACCCAGGGATTGGCTGAGACGAAAAACATATTCTCAAT
AAACCCTTTAGGGAAATAGGCCAGGTTTTCACCGTAACACGCCACATCTTGCGAATATATGTGTAGAAAC
TGCCGGAAATCGTCGTGGTATTCACTCCAGAGCGATGAAAACGTTTCAGTTTGCTCATGGAAAACGGTGT
AACAAGGGTGAACACTATCCCATATCACCAGCTCACCGTCTTTCATTGCCATACGAAATTCCGGATGAGC
ATTCATCAGGCGGGCAAGAATGTGAATAAAGGCCGGATAAAACTTGTGCTTATTTTTCTTTACGGTCTTT
AAAAAGGCCGTAATATCCAGCTGAACGGTCTGGTTATAGGTACATTGAGCAACTGACTGAAATGCCTCAA
AATGTTCTTTACGATGCCATTGGGATATATCAACGGTGGTATATCCAGTGATTTTTTTCTCCATTTTAGC
TTCCTTAGCTCCTGAAAATCTCGATAACTCAAAAAATACGCCCGGTAGTGATCTTATTTCATTATGGTGA
AAGTTGGAACCTCTTACGTGCCGATCAACGTCTCATTTTCGCCAGATATC
Features (pLannotate 1.2.2; 12 found; start..end, strand, type, name):
      7..630     -  CDS            TetR: tetracycline repressor TetR; tetR from transposon Tn10; TetR binds to the tetracycline operator tetO to inhibit transcription. This inhibition can be relieved by adding tetracycline or doxycycline.
    646..674     -  promoter       J23119 promoter (fragment): bacterial promoter (Registry of Standard Biological Parts BBa J23119)
    681..736     +  promoter       tetR/tetA promoters: tetR; overlapping promoters for bacterial tetR and tetA
    772..4875    +  CDS            cas9: CAS9_STRP1 - Also known as csn1 From Streptococcus pyogenes serotype M1.
   4876..4908    +  CDS            ssrA tag: C-terminal peptide that mediates degradation in bacteria through the ClpXP and ClpAP proteases (McGinness et al., 2006) wild-type LAA variant
   4935..5006    +  terminator     rrnB T1 terminator: transcription terminator T1 from the E. coli rrnB gene
   5022..5049    +  terminator     T7Te terminator: phage T7 early transcription terminator
   5068..5123    -  rep_origin     RSF ori (fragment): Plasmids containing the RSF 1030 origin of replication can be propagated in E. coli cells that contain additional plasmids with compatible origins.
   5211..5756    -  rep_origin     p15A ori: Plasmids containing the medium-copy-number p15A origin of replication can be propagated in E. coli cells that contain a second plasmid with the ColE1 origin.
   5870..5964    -  terminator     lambda t0 terminator: transcription terminator from phage lambda
   5988..6644    -  CDS            cat: CAT_ECOLX - Experimental evidence at protein level: Swiss-Prot protein existence level 1. This enzyme is an effector of chloramphenicol resistance in bacteria. From Escherichia coli. This protein is used as a marker in many commonly used cloning vectors, such as pACYC184.
   6645..6747    -  promoter       cat promoter: promoter of the E. coli cat gene encoding chloramphenicol acetyltransferase
