[The description below was written by a language model from this plasmid's Addgene catalogue record and pLannotate feature annotations shown in this document.]
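Description:
pCas9-CR4 is a 6,770 bp bacterial expression plasmid for tightly regulated production of active Streptococcus pyogenes Cas9 nuclease in Escherichia coli. It is built on the pdCas9-bacteria backbone. It replicates from a p15A origin, catalogued as low copy, which is compatible with ColE1-type plasmids, so a second plasmid can be maintained in the same cell. The feature table also flags a short RSF ori fragment next to it, which is probably just a partial homology match rather than a second functional origin. Selection is by chloramphenicol, through a cat gene with its own promoter followed by the lambda t0 terminator.

The payload is the cas9 coding sequence, transcribed from the tetR/tetA (pTet) promoter region and fused at its C-terminus to a wild-type LAA ssrA degradation tag. The rrnB T1 and T7Te terminators follow. On the opposite strand, TetR from Tn10 is expressed constitutively from a sequence annotated as a J23119 promoter fragment. TetR binds the tet operators and holds cas9 transcription off until a tetracycline-class inducer is supplied. The ssrA tag directs any Cas9 protein made to the ClpXP and ClpAP proteases. Together, these two layers of control are designed to minimise leaky nuclease activity, which could otherwise cause unwanted chromosomal cleavage.

The plasmid was made for the no-SCAR (Scarless Cas9 Assisted Recombineering) system for E. coli genome editing. No guide RNA or recombineering functions are annotated on this construct, so they must be supplied separately. The depositor notes that the plasmid runs as a dimer, which may lower DNA yield but does not impair function.
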