Addgene plasmid #62655: pCas9-CR4
Purpose: Cas9 nuclease under control of pTet promoter with ssrA tag and constitutive tetR
Depositing lab: Kristala Prather. Depositing organization: Massachusetts Institute of Technology. Publication: The no-SCAR (Scarless Cas9 Assisted Recombineering) system for genome editing in Escherichia coli. Reisch CR, Prather KL. Sci Rep. 2015 Oct 14;5:15096. doi: 10.1038/srep15096. PubMed 26463009.
Backbone
  Vector backbone: pdCas9-bacteria
  Total vector size (bp): 6770
  Vector type: Bacterial Expression
Growth in bacteria
  Bacterial resistance: Chloramphenicol, 25 μg/mL
  Growth temperature: 37°C
  Growth strain: DH5alpha
  Copy number: Low Copy
Gene/Insert
  Gene/Insert name: Cas9 nuclease
Resource information
  A portion of this plasmid was derived from a plasmid made by: Addgene, Stanley Qi lab
Terms and licenses: Academic/Nonprofit Terms; Industry Terms: Not Available to Industry
Depositor comments: Please note that this plasmid runs as a dimer (>13kb). While this may reduce DNA yield, the plasmid still functions as expected.
How to cite: pCas9-CR4 was a gift from Kristala Prather (Addgene plasmid # 62655 ; http://n2t.net/addgene:62655 ; RRID:Addgene_62655)
