>Addgene plasmid #62655 | pCas9-CR4 | addgene partial sequence | sequence record 123785 | CAT-R 5'-GCAACTGACTGAAATGCCTC-3'
TTATGGTGAAAGTTGGAACCTCTTACGTGCCGATCAACGTCTCATTTTCGCCAGATATCGACGTCTTAAG
ACCCACTTTCACATTTAAGTTGTTTTTCTAATCCGCATATGATCAATTCAAGGCCGAATAAGAAGGCTGG
CTCTGCACCTTGGTGATCAAATAATTCGATAGCTTGTC
