>Addgene plasmid #62655 | pCas9-CR4 | addgene partial sequence | sequence record 127046 | Tet-R 5'-GGCGAGTTTACGGGTTGTTA-3'
CTATCGTTGATAGAGTTATTTTACCACTCCCTATCAGTGATANAGAAAAGAATTCAAAAGATCTAAAGAG
GACTTCGGATCTATGGATAAGAAATACTCAATAGGCTTAGATATCGGCACAAATAGCGTCGGATGGGCGG
TGATCACTGATGAATATAAGGTTCCGTCTAAAAAGTTCAAGGTTCTGGGAAATACAGACCGCCACAGTAT
CAAAAAAAATCTTATAGGGGCTCTTTTATTTGACAGTGGAGAGACAGCGG
