>Addgene plasmid #62655 | pCas9-CR4 | addgene partial sequence | sequence record 163743 | pBR322ori-F 5'-GGGAAACGCCTGGTATCTTT-3'
GATTTGAGCGTCAGATTTCGTGATGCTTGTCAGGGGGGCGGAGCCTATGGAAAAACGGCTTTGCCGCGGC
CCTCTCACTTCCCTGTTAAGTATCTTCCTGGCATCTTCCAGGAAATCTCCGCCCCGTTCGTAAGCCATTT
CCGCTCGCCGCAGTCGAACGACCGAGCGTAGCGAGTCAGTGAGCGAGGAAGCGGAATATATCCCTAGGTA
TAAACGCAGAAAGGCCCACCCGAAGGTGAGCCAGTGTGACTCTAGTAGAGAGCGTTCACCGACAAACAAC
AGATAAAACGAAAGGCCCAGTCTTTCGACTGAGCCTTTCGTTTTATTTGATGCCTGGAGATCCTTACTCG
AGTTAAGCAGCCAGAGCGTAGTTTTCGTCGTTAGCAGCGTCACCTCCTAGCTGACTCAAATCAATGCGTG
TTTCATAAAGACCAGTGATGGATTGATGGATAAGAGTGGCATCTAAAACTTCTTTTGTAGACGTATATCG
TTTACGATCAATTGTTGTATCAAAATATTTAAAAGCAGCGGGAGCTCCAAGATTCGTCAACGTAAATAAA
TGAATAATATTTTCTGCTTGTTCACGTATTGGTTTGTCTCTATGTTTGTTATATGCACTAAGAACTTTAT
CTAAATTGGCATCTGCTAAAATAACACGCTTAGAAAATTCACTGATTTGCTCAATAATCTCATCTAAATA
ATGCTTATGCTGCTCCACAAACAATTGTTTTTGTTCGTTATCTTCTGGACTACCCTTCAACTTTTCATAA
TGACTAGCTAAATATAAAAAATTCACATATTTGCTTGGCAGAGCCAGCTCATTTCCTTTT
